Addgene plasmid #163351: pMY-empty-MCS
Purpose: (Empty Backbone) The empty pMY backbone with multiple cloning site
Depositing lab: Louis Ates & Teunis Geijtenbeek. Depositing organization: Academic Medical Center, University of Amsterdam. Publication: An optimized retroviral toolbox for overexpression and genetic perturbation of primary lymphocytes. van der Donk LEH, van der Spek J, van Duivenvoorde T, Ten Brink MS, Geijtenbeek TBH, Kuijl CP, van Heijst JWJ, Ates LS. Biol Open. 2022 Feb 15;11(2):bio059032. doi: 10.1242/bio.059032. Epub 2022 Mar 1. PubMed 35229875.
Backbone
  Vector backbone: pMY
  Vector type: Mammalian Expression, Retroviral
Growth in bacteria
  Bacterial resistance: Ampicillin, 100 μg/mL
  Growth temperature: 37°C
  Growth strain: NEB Stable
  Copy number: High Copy
Gene/Insert
  Gene/Insert name: None
Terms and licenses: Academic/Nonprofit Terms; Industry Terms: Not Available to Industry
Depositor comments: Please visit https://www.biorxiv.org/content/10.1101/2021.01.08.425881v1 for bioRxiv preprint.
How to cite: pMY-empty-MCS was a gift from Louis Ates & Teunis Geijtenbeek (Addgene plasmid # 163351 ; http://n2t.net/addgene:163351 ; RRID:Addgene_163351)
