[The description below was written by a language model from this plasmid's Addgene catalogue record and pLannotate feature annotations shown in this document.]
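Description:
pMY-empty-MCS is an empty gammaretroviral expression backbone of the pMY family, about 4.8 kb, with no insert; it provides a multiple cloning site into which a gene of interest or other cassette can be placed for delivery to mammalian cells. It is maintained in E. coli through a high-copy ColE1/pUC-type origin and selected with ampicillin via the β-lactamase gene and its native bla promoter. A recombination-tolerant strain is recorded for propagation, which fits a plasmid carrying two directly repeated LTRs.

The viral portion is derived from Moloney murine leukemia virus. A 5' LTR is followed by the Ψ packaging signal and a truncated gag segment lacking its start codon, which extends the packaging region and improves encapsidation of the genomic RNA without producing Gag protein. Next comes a pol-derived region containing the viral splice acceptor, so that a cloned sequence can be expressed from a spliced, LTR-driven transcript much like the native env message. The feature table does not annotate the cloning site itself, but the unannotated gap between the pol region and a short residual env fragment upstream of the 3' LTR is its likely location. No internal promoter, reporter or mammalian selection marker is annotated, so expression would depend on the LTR. A small lacI fragment in the bacterial backbone appears to be a cloning remnant.

Because gag, pol and env functions are absent, particles must be produced with these supplied in trans by packaging cells or helper plasmids. The associated publication describes a retroviral toolbox for overexpression and genetic perturbation in primary lymphocytes, for which this plasmid serves as the parental backbone and an empty-vector control.
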