Features (pLannotate 1.2.2; 10 found; start..end, strand, type, name):
     22..615     +  LTR            LTR: long terminal repeat from Moloney murine leukemia virus
    746..1044    +  misc_feature   MMLV Ψ (fragment): packaging signal of Moloney murine leukemia virus (MMLV)
   1103..1519    +  CDS            gag (truncated): truncated Moloney murine leukemia virus (MMLV) gag gene lacking the start codon
   1529..1907    +  misc_feature   pol region: Moloney murine leukemia virus (MMLV) pol region containing the splice acceptor site
   2074..2172    +  CDS            env (fragment): murine leukemia virus gPr80 envelope polyprotein precursor; env; proteolytically cleaved into gp70SU and p15TM subunits
   2214..2803    +  LTR            LTR: long terminal repeat from Moloney murine leukemia virus
   2869..2921    -  CDS            lacI (fragment): lac repressor; lacI; The lac repressor binds to the lac operator to inhibit transcription in E. coli. This inhibition can be relieved by adding lactose or isopropyl-β-D-thiogalactopyranoside (IPTG).
   3104..3692    -  rep_origin     ori: high-copy-number ColE1/pMB1/pBR322/pUC origin of replication
   3856..4716    -  CDS            AmpR: β-lactamase; bla; confers resistance to ampicillin, carbenicillin, and related antibiotics
   4717..4821    -  promoter       AmpR promoter: bla
>Addgene plasmid #163351 | pMY-empty-MCS | addgene full sequence | sequence record 322097 | Addgene NGS Result
CCCGAAAAGTGCCACCTGCATAATGAAAGACCCCACCTGTAGGTTTGGCAAGCTAGCTTAAGTAACGCCA
TTTTGCAAGGCATGGAAAAATACATAACTGAGAATAGAAAAGTTCAGATCAAGGTCAGGAACAGATGGAA
CAGCTGAATATGGGCCAAACAGGATATCTGTGGTAAGCAGTTCCTGCCCCGGCTCAGGGCCAAGAACAGA
TGGAACAGCTGAATATGGGCCAAACAGGATATCTGTGGTAAGCAGTTCCTGCCCCGGCTCAGGGCCAAGA
ACAGATGGTCCCCAGATGCGGTCCAGCCCTCAGCAGTTTCTAGAGAACCATCAGATGTTTCCAGGGTGCC
CCAAGGACCTGAAATGACCCTGTGCCTTATTTGAACTAACCAATCAGTTCGCTTCTCGCTTCTGTTCGCG
CGCTTCTGCTCCCCGAGCTCAATAAAAGAGCCCACAACCCCTCACTCGGCGCGCCAGTCCTCCGATTGAC
TGAGTCGCCCGGGTACCCGTATTCCCAATAAAGCCTCTTGCTGTTTGCATCCGAATCGTGGACTCGCTGA
TCCTTGGGAGGGTCTCCTCAGATTGATTGACTGCCCACCTCGGGGGTCTTTCATTTGGAGGTTCCACCGA
GATTTGGAGACCCCTGCCCAGGGACCACCGACCCCCCCGCCGGGAGGTAAGCTGGCCAGCGGTCGTTTCG
TGTCTGTCTCTGTCTTTGTGCGTGTTTGTGCCGGCATCTAATGTTTGCGCCTGCGTCTGTACTAGTTAGC
TAACTAGCTCTGTATCTGGCGGACCCGTGGTGGAACTGACGAGTTCGGAACACCCGGCCGCAACCCTGGG
AGACGTCCCAGGGACTTCGGGGGCCGTTTTTGTGGCCCGACCTGAGTCCAAAAATCCCGATCGTTTTGGA
CTCTTTGGTGCACCCCCCTAATAGGAGGGATATGTGGTTCTGGTAGGAGACGAGAACCTAAAACAGTTCC
CGCCTCCGTCTGAATTTTTGCTTTCGGTTTGGGACCGAAGCCGCGCCGCGCGTCTTGTCTGCTGCAGCAT
CGTTCTGTGTTGTCTCTGTCTGACTGTGTTTCTGTATTTGTCTGAAAATTAGGGCCAGACTGTTACCACT
CCCTTAAGTTTGACCTTAGGTCACTGGAAAGATGTCGAGCGGATCGCTCACAACCAGTCGGTAGATGTCA
AGAAGAGACGTTGGGTTACCTTCTGCTCTGCAGAATGGCCAACCTTTAACGTCGGATGGCCGCGAGACGG
CACCTTTAACCGAGACCTCATCACCCAGGTTAAGATCAAGGTCTTTTCACCTGGCCCGCATGGACACCCA
GACCAGGTCCCCTACATCGTGACCTGGGAAGCCTTGGCTTTTGACCCCCCTCCCTGGGTCAAGCCCTTTG
TACACCCTAAGCCTCCGCCTCCTCTTCCTCCATCCGCCCCGTCTCTCCCCCTTGAACCTCCTCGTTCGAC
CCCGCCTCGATCCTCCCTTTATCCAGCCCTCACTCCTTCTCTAGGCGCCCCCATATGGCCATATGAGATC
TTATATGGGGCACCCCCGCCCCTTGTAAACTTCCCTGACCCTGACATGACAAGAGTTACTAACAGCCCCT
CTCTCCAAGCTCACTTACAGGCTCTCTACTTAGTCCAGCACGAAGTCTGGAGACCTCTGGCGGCAGCCTA
CCAAGAACAACTGGACCGACCGGCCGGTGGTACCTCACCCTTACCGAGTCGGCGACACAGTGTGGGTCCG
CCGACACCAGACTAAGAACCTAGAACCTCGCTGGAAAGGACCTTACACAGTCCTGCTGACCACCCCCACC
GCCCTCAAAGTAGACGGCATCGCAGCTTGGATACACGCCGCCCACGTGAAGGCTGCCGACCCCGGGGGTG
GACCATCCTCTAGACTGCCGGATCTAGCTAGTTAATTAACTCCGTGGATCCGGTCGTGCGGCCGCACGGA
AACGCGTGGCCTGGCATGCCGCGACCCTGCAGGTTTCTGAAGCTTGAGTACATCGATTGCATTGGGTCGA
TCGACCGGGCCGCCAGCACAGTGGTCGATCGAGGGGGGGCCCGCGATTAGTCCAATTTGTTAAAGACAGG
ATATCAGTGGTCCAGGCTCTAGTTTTGACTCAACAATATCACCAGCTGAAGCCTATAGAGTACGAGCCAT
AGATAGAATAAAAGATTTTATTTAGTCTCCAGAAAAAGGGGGGAATGAAAGACCCCACCTGTAGGTTTGG
CAAGCTAGCTTAAGTAACGCCATTTTGCAAGGCATGGAAAATACATAACTGAGAATAGAGAAGTTCAGAT
CAAGGTTAGGAACAGAGAGACAGCAGAATATGGGCCAAACAGGATATCTGTGGTAAGCAGTTCCTGCCCC
GGCTCAGGGCCAAGAACAGTTGGAACAGCAGAATATGGGCCAAACAGGATATCTGTGGTAAGCAGTTCCT
GCCCCGGCTCAGGGCCAAGAACAGATGGTCCCCAGATGCGGTCCCGCCCTCAGCAGTTTCTAGAGAACCA
TCAGATGTTTCCAGGGTGCCCCAAGGACCTGAAATGACCCTGTGCCTTATTTGAACTAACCAATCAGTTC
GCTTCTCGCTTCTGTTCGCGCGCTTCTGCTCCCCGAGCTCAATAAAAGAGCCCACAACCCCTCACTCGGC
GCGCCAGTCCTCCGATAGACTGCGTCGCCCGGGTACCCGTGTATCCAATAAACCCTCTTGCAGTTGCATC
CGACTTGTGGTCTCGCTGTTCCTTGGGAGGGTCTCCTCTGAGTGATTGACTACCCGTCAGCGGGGGTCTT
TCACATGCAGCATGTATCAAAATTAATTTGGTTTTTTTTCTTAAGTATTTACATTAAATGGCCATAGTTG
CATTAATGAATCGGCCAACGCGCGGGGAGAGGCGGTTTGCGTATTGGGCGCTCTTCCGCTTCCTCGCTCA
CTGACTCGCTGCGCTCGGTCGTTCGGCTGCGGCGAGCGGTATCAGCTCACTCAAAGGCGGTAATACGGTT
ATCCACAGAATCAGGGGATAACGCAGGAAAGAACATGTGAGCAAAAGGCCAGCAAAAGGCCAGGAACCGT
AAAAAGGCCGCGTTGCTGGCGTTTTTCCATAGGCTCCGCACCCCTGACGAGCATCACAAAAATCGACGCT
CAAGTCAGAGGTGGCGAAACCCGACAGGACTATAAAGATACCAGGCGTTTCCCCCTGGAAGCTCCCTCGT
GCGCTCTCCTGTTCCGACCCTGCCGCTTACCGGATACCTGTCCGCCTTTCTCCCTTCGGGAAGCGTGGCG
CTTTCTCATAGCTCACGCTGTAGGTATCTCAGTTCGGTGTAGGTCGTTCGCTCCAAGCTGGGCTGTGTGC
ACGAACCCCCCGTTCAGCCCGACCGCTGCGCCTTATCCGGTAACTATCGTCTTGAGTCCAACCCGGTAAG
ACACGACTTATCGCCACTGGCAGCAGCCACTGGTAACAGGATTAGCAGAGCGAGGTATGTAGGCGGTGCT
ACAGAGTTCTTGAAGTGGTGGCCTAACTACGGCTACACTAGAAGAACAGTATTTGGTATCTGCGCTCTGC
TGAAGCCAGTTACCTTCGGAAAAAGAGTTGGTAGCTCTTGATCCGGCAAACAAACCACCGCTGGTAGCGG
TGGTTTTTTTGTTTGCAAGCAGCAGATTACGCGCAGAAAAAAAGGATCTCAAGAAGATCCTTTGATCTTT
TCTACGGGGTCTGACGCTCAGTGGAACGAAAACTCACGTTAAGGGATTTTGGTCATGAGATTATCAAAAA
GGATCTTCACCTAGATCCTTTTGCGGCCGGCCGCAAATCAATCTAAAGTATATATGAGTAAACTTGGTCT
GACAGTTACCAATGCTTAATCAGTGAGGCACCTATCTCAGCGATCTGTCTATTTCGTTCATCCATAGTTG
CCTGACTCCCCGTCGTGTAGATAACTACGATACGGGAGGGCTTACCATCTGGCCCCAGTGCTGCAATGAT
ACCGCGAGACCCACGCTCACCGGCTCCAGATTTATCAGCAATAAACCAGCCAGCCGGAAGGGCCGAGCGC
AGAAGTGGTCCTGCAACTTTATCCGCCTCCATCCAGTCTATTAATTGTTGCCGGGAAGCTAGAGTAAGTA
GTTCGCCAGTTAATAGTTTGCGCAACGTTGTTGCCATTGCTACAGGCATCGTGGTGTCACGCTCGTCGTT
TGGTATGGCTTCATTCAGCTCCGGTTCCCAACGATCAAGGCGAGTTACATGATCCCCCATGTTGTGCAAA
AAAGCGGTTAGCTCCTTCGGTCCTCCGATCGTTGTCAGAAGTAAGTTGGCCGCAGTGTTATCACTCATGG
TTATGGCAGCACTGCATAATTCTCTTACTGTCATGCCATCCGTAAGATGCTTTTCTGTGACTGGTGAGTA
CTCAACCAAGTCATTCTGAGAATAGTGTATGCGGCGACCGAGTTGCTCTTGCCCGGCGTCAATACGGGAT
AATACCGCGCCACATAGCAGAACTTTAAAAGTGCTCATCATTGGAAAACGTTCTTCGGGGCGAAAACTCT
CAAGGATCTTACCGCTGTTGAGATCCAGTTCGATGTAACCCACTCGTGCACCCAACTGATCTTCAGCATC
TTTTACTTTCACCAGCGTTTCTGGGTGAGCAAAAACAGGAAGGCAAAATGCCGCAAAAAAGGGAATAAGG
GCGACACGGAAATGTTGAATACTCATACTCTTCCTTTTTCAATATTATTGAAGCATTTATCAGGGTTATT
GTCTCATGAGCGGATACATATTTGAATGTATTTAGAAAAATAAACAAATAGGGGTTCCGCGCACATTTC
